>Addgene plasmid #198727 | Cas9 Null | addgene full sequence | sequence record 390448 | Addgene NGS Result
CACTTTGCATCGGCCGCGCTCCCGATTCCGGAAGTGCTTGACATTGGGGAATTCAGCGAGAGCCTGACCT
ATTGCATCTCCCGCCGTGCACAGGGTGTCACGTTGCAAGACCTGCCTGAAACCGAACTGCCCGCTGTTCT
GCAGCCGGTCGCGGAGGCCATGGATGCGATCGCTGCGGCCGATCTTAGCCAGACGAGCGGGTTCGGCCCA
TTCGGACCGCAAGGAATCGGTCAATACACTACATGGCGTGATTTCATATGCGCGATTGCTGATCCCCATG
TGTATCACTGGCAAACTGTGATGGACGACACCGTCAGTGCGTCCGTCGCGCAGGCTCTCGATGAGCTGAT
GCTTTGGGCCGAGGACTGCCCCGAAGTCCGGCACCTCGTGCACGCGGATTTCGGCTCCAACAATGTCCTG
ACGGACAATGGCCGCATAACAGCGGTCATTGACTGGAGCGAGGCGATGTTCGGGGATTCCCAATACGAGG
TCGCCAACATCTTCTTCTGGAGGCCGTGGTTGGCTTGTATGGAGCAGCAGACGCGCTACTTCGAGCGGAG
GCATCCGGAGCTTGCAGGATCGCCGCGGCTCCGGGCGTATATGCTCCGCATTGGTCTTGACCAACTCTAT
CAGAGCTTGGTTGACGGCAATTTCGATGATGCAGCTTGGGCGCAGGGTCGATGCGACGCAATCGTCCGAT
CCGGAGCCGGGACTGTCGGGCGTACACAAATCGCCCGCAGAAGCGCGGCCGTCTGGACCGATGGCTGTGT
AGAAGTACTCGCCGATAGTGGAAACCGACGCCCCAGCACTCGTCCGGGATCTTGGAGGTGATGTAACATG
ATCACAAGCTGATCCCCCGAATTTCCCCGATCGTTCAAACATTTGGCAATAAAGTTTCTTAAGATTGAAT
CCTGTTGCCGGTCTTGCGATGATTATCATATAATTTCTGTTGAATTACGTTAAGCATGTAATAATTAACA
TGTAATGCATGACGTTATTTATGAGATGGGTTTTTATGATTAGAGTCCCGCAATTATACATTTAATACGC
GATAGAAAACAAAATATAGCGCGCAAACTAGGATAAATTATCGCGCGCGGTGTCATCTATGTTACTAGAT
CGGGGAATTGATCCCCCCTCGACAGCTTGCATGCCAGCTTGGGCTGCAGGTCGAGGCTAAAAAACTAATC
GCATTATCATCCCCTCGACGTACTGTACATATAACCACTGGTTTTATATACAGCAGTACTGTACATATAA
CCACTGGTTTTATATACAGCAGTCGACGTACTGTACATATAACCACTGGTTTTATATACAGCAGTACTGT
ACATATAACCACTGGTTTTATATACAGCAGTCGAGGTAAGATTAGATATGGATATGTATATGGATATGTA
TATGGTGGTAATGCCATGTAATATGCTCGACTCTAGGATCTTCGCAAGACCCTTCCTCTATATAAGGAAG
TTCATTTCATTTGGAGAGGACACGCTGAAGCTAGTCGACTCTAGCCTCGAATGGATTACAAGGACCACGA
CGGGGATTACAAGGACCACGACATTGATTACAAGGATGATGATGACAAGATGGCTCCGAAGAAGAAGAGG
AAGGTTGGCATCCACGGGGTGCCAGCTGCTGACAAGAAGTACTCGATCGGCCTCGATATTGGGACTAACT
CTGTTGGCTGGGCCGTGATCACCGACGAGTACAAGGTGCCCTCAAAGAAGTTCAAGGTCCTGGGCAACAC
CGATCGGCATTCCATCAAGAAGAATCTCATTGGCGCTCTCCTGTTCGACAGCGGCGAGACGGCTGAGGCT
ACGCGGCTCAAGCGCACCGCCCGCAGGCGGTACACGCGCAGGAAGAATCGCATCTGCTACCTGCAGGAGA
TTTTCTCCAACGAGATGGCGAAGGTTGACGATTCTTTCTTCCACAGGCTGGAGGAGTCATTCCTCGTGGA
GGAGGATAAGAAGCACGAGCGGCATCCAATCTTCGGCAACATTGTCGACGAGGTTGCCTACCACGAGAAG
TACCCTACGATCTACCATCTGCGGAAGAAGCTCGTGGACTCCACAGATAAGGCGGACCTCCGCCTGATCT
ACCTCGCTCTGGCCCACATGATTAAGTTCAGGGGCCATTTCCTGATCGAGGGGGATCTCAACCCGGACAA
TAGCGATGTTGACAAGCTGTTCATCCAGCTCGTGCAGACGTACAACCAGCTCTTCGAGGAGAACCCCATT
AATGCGTCAGGCGTCGACGCGAAGGCTATCCTGTCCGCTAGGCTCTCGAAGTCTCGGCGCCTCGAGAACC
TGATCGCCCAGCTGCCGGGCGAGAAGAAGAACGGCCTGTTCGGGAATCTCATTGCGCTCAGCCTGGGGCT
CACGCCCAACTTCAAGTCGAATTTCGATCTCGCTGAGGACGCCAAGCTGCAGCTCTCCAAGGACACATAC
GACGATGACCTGGATAACCTCCTGGCCCAGATCGGCGATCAGTACGCGGACCTGTTCCTCGCTGCCAAGA
ATCTGTCGGACGCCATCCTCCTGTCTGATATTCTCAGGGTGAACACCGAGATTACGAAGGCTCCGCTCTC
AGCCTCCATGATCAAGCGCTACGACGAGCACCATCAGGATCTGACCCTCCTGAAGGCGCTGGTCAGGCAG
CAGCTCCCCGAGAAGTACAAGGAGATCTTCTTCGATCAGTCGAAGAACGGCTACGCTGGGTACATTGACG
GCGGGGCCTCTCAGGAGGAGTTCTACAAGTTCATCAAGCCGATTCTGGAGAAGATGGACGGCACGGAGGA
GCTGCTGGTGAAGCTCAATCGCGAGGACCTCCTGAGGAAGCAGCGGACATTCGATAACGGCAGCATCCCA
CACCAGATTCATCTCGGGGAGCTGCACGCTATCCTGAGGAGGCAGGAGGACTTCTACCCTTTCCTCAAGG
ATAACCGCGAGAAGATCGAGAAGATTCTGACTTTCAGGATCCCGTACTACGTCGGCCCACTCGCTAGGGG
CAACTCCCGCTTCGCTTGGATGACCCGCAAGTCAGAGGAGACGATCACGCCGTGGAACTTCGAGGAGGTG
GTCGACAAGGGCGCTAGCGCTCAGTCGTTCATCGAGAGGATGACGAATTTCGACAAGAACCTGCCAAATG
AGAAGGTGCTCCCTAAGCACTCGCTCCTGTACGAGTACTTCACAGTCTACAACGAGCTGACTAAGGTGAA
GTATGTGACCGAGGGCATGAGGAAGCCGGCTTTCCTGTCTGGGGAGCAGAAGAAGGCCATCGTGGACCTC
CTGTTCAAGACCAACCGGAAGGTCACGGTTAAGCAGCTCAAGGAGGACTACTTCAAGAAGATTGAGTGCT
TCGATTCGGTCGAGATCTCTGGCGTTGAGGACCGCTTCAACGCCTCCCTGGGGACCTACCACGATCTCCT
GAAGATCATTAAGGATAAGGACTTCCTGGACAACGAGGAGAATGAGGATATCCTCGAGGACATTGTGCTG
ACACTCACTCTGTTCGAGGACCGGGAGATGATCGAGGAGCGCCTGAAGACTTACGCCCATCTCTTCGATG
ACAAGGTCATGAAGCAGCTCAAGAGGAGGAGGTACACCGGCTGGGGGAGGCTGAGCAGGAAGCTCATCAA
CGGCATTCGGGACAAGCAGTCCGGGAAGACGATCCTCGACTTCCTGAAGAGCGATGGCTTCGCGAACCGC
AATTTCATGCAGCTGATTCACGATGACAGCCTCACATTCAAGGAGGATATCCAGAAGGCTCAGGTGAGCG
GCCAGGGGGACTCGCTGCACGAGCATATCGCGAACCTCGCTGGCTCGCCAGCTATCAAGAAGGGGATTCT
GCAGACCGTGAAGGTTGTGGACGAGCTGGTGAAGGTCATGGGCAGGCACAAGCCTGAGAACATCGTCATT
GAGATGGCCCGGGAGAATCAGACCACGCAGAAGGGCCAGAAGAACTCACGCGAGAGGATGAAGAGGATCG
AGGAGGGCATTAAGGAGCTGGGGTCCCAGATCCTCAAGGAGCACCCGGTGGAGAACACGCAGCTGCAGAA
TGAGAAGCTCTACCTGTACTACCTCCAGAATGGCCGCGATATGTATGTGGACCAGGAGCTGGATATTAAC
AGGCTCAGCGATTACGACGTCGATCATATCGTTCCACAGTCATTCCTGAAGGATGACTCCATTGACAACA
AGGTCCTCACCAGGTCGGACAAGAACCGGGGCAAGTCTGATAATGTTCCTTCAGAGGAGGTCGTTAAGAA
GATGAAGAACTACTGGCGCCAGCTCCTGAATGCCAAGCTGATCACGCAGCGGAAGTTCGATAACCTCACA
AAGGCTGAGAGGGGCGGGCTCTCTGAGCTGGACAAGGCGGGCTTCATCAAGAGGCAGCTGGTCGAGACAC
GGCAGATCACTAAGCACGTTGCGCAGATTCTCGACTCACGGATGAACACTAAGTACGATGAGAATGACAA
GCTGATCCGCGAGGTGAAGGTCATCACCCTGAAGTCAAAGCTCGTCTCCGACTTCAGGAAGGATTTCCAG
TTCTACAAGGTTCGGGAGATCAACAATTACCACCATGCCCATGACGCGTACCTGAACGCGGTGGTCGGCA
CAGCTCTGATCAAGAAGTACCCAAAGCTCGAGAGCGAGTTCGTGTACGGGGACTACAAGGTTTACGATGT
GAGGAAGATGATCGCCAAGTCGGAGCAGGAGATTGGCAAGGCTACCGCCAAGTACTTCTTCTACTCTAAC
ATTATGAATTTCTTCAAGACAGAGATCACTCTGGCCAATGGCGAGATCCGGAAGCGCCCCCTCATCGAGA
CGAACGGCGAGACGGGGGAGATCGTGTGGGACAAGGGCAGGGATTTCGCGACCGTCAGGAAGGTTCTCTC
CATGCCACAAGTGAATATCGTCAAGAAGACAGAGGTCCAGACTGGCGGGTTCTCTAAGGAGTCAATTCTG
CCTAAGCGGAACAGCGACAAGCTCATCGCCCGCAAGAAGGACTGGGATCCGAAGAAGTACGGCGGGTTCG
ACAGCCCCACTGTGGCCTACTCGGTCCTGGTTGTGGCGAAGGTTGAGAAGGGCAAGTCCAAGAAGCTCAA
GAGCGTGAAGGAGCTGCTGGGGATCACGATTATGGAGCGCTCCAGCTTCGAGAAGAACCCGATCGATTTC
CTGGAGGCGAAGGGCTACAAGGAGGTGAAGAAGGACCTGATCATTAAGCTCCCCAAGTACTCACTCTTCG
AGCTGGAGAACGGCAGGAAGCGGATGCTGGCTTCCGCTGGCGAGCTGCAGAAGGGGAACGAGCTGGCTCT
GCCGTCCAAGTATGTGAACTTCCTCTACCTGGCCTCCCACTACGAGAAGCTCAAGGGCAGCCCCGAGGAC
AACGAGCAGAAGCAGCTGTTCGTCGAGCAGCACAAGCATTACCTCGACGAGATCATTGAGCAGATTTCCG
AGTTCTCCAAGCGCGTGATCCTGGCCGACGCGAATCTGGATAAGGTCCTCTCCGCGTACAACAAGCACCG
CGACAAGCCAATCAGGGAGCAGGCTGAGAATATCATTCATCTCTTCACCCTGACGAACCTCGGCGCCCCT
GCTGCTTTCAAGTACTTCGACACAACTATCGATCGCAAGAGGTACACAAGCACTAAGGAGGTCCTGGACG
CGACCCTCATCCACCAGTCGATTACCGGCCTCTACGAGACGCGCATCGACCTGTCTCAGCTCGGGGGCGA
CAAGCGGCCAGCGGCGACGAAGAAGGCGGGGCAGGCGAAGAAGAAGAAGTGATCGAGAGAGCTTTCGTTC
GTATCATCGGTTTCGACAACGTTCGTCAAGTTCAATGCATCAGTTTCATTGCGCACACACCAGAATCCTA
CTGAGTTTGAGTATTATGGCATTGGGAAAACTGTTTTTCTTGTACCATTTGTTGTGCTTGTAATTTACTG
TGTTTTTTATTCGGTTTTCGCTATCGAACTGTGAAATGGAAATGGATGGAGAAGAGTTAATGAATGATAT
GGTCCTTTTGTTCATTCTCAAATTAATATTATTTGTTTTTTCTCTTATTTGTTGTGTGTTGAATTTGAAA
TTATAAGAGATATGCAAACATTTTGTTTTGAGTAAAAATGTGTCAAATCGTGGCCTCTAATGACCGAAGT
TAATATGAGGAGTAAAACACTTGTAGTTGTACCATTATGCTTATTCACTAGGCAACAAATATATTTTCAG
ACCTAGAAAAGCTGCAAATGTTACTGAATACAAGTATGTCCTCTTGTGTTTTAGACATTTATGAACTTTC
CTTTATGTAATTTTCCAGAATCCTTGTCAGATTCTAATCATTGCTTTATAATTATAGTTATACTCATGGA
TTTGTAGTTGAGTATGAAAATATTTTTTAATGCATTTTATGACTTGCCAATTGATTGACAACGTCGAGGC
GCGCCAAGCTATCAACAAGTTTGTACAAAAAAGCAGGCTCCACCATGGGAACCAATTCAGTCGACTGGAT
CCGGTACCGAATTCGCTTACTAAAAGCCAGATAACAGTATGCGTATTTGCGCGCTGATTTTTGCGGTATA
AGAATATATACTGATATGTATACCCGAAGTATGTCAAAAAGAGGTGTGCTTCTAGACCCAGCTTTCTTGT
ACAAAGTGGTTGATAATTCTTAATTAACTAGTCGATCCAGGCCTCCCAGCTTTCGTCCGTATCATCGGTT
TCGACAACGTTCGTCAAGTTCAATGCATCAGTTTCATTGCCCACACACCAGAATCCTACTAAGTTTGAGT
ATTATGGCATTGGAAAAGCTGTTTTCTTCTATCATTTGTTCTGCTTGTAATTTACTGTGTTCTTTCAGTT
TTTGTTTTCGGACATCAAAATGCAAATGGATGGATAAGAGTTAATAAATGATATGGTCCTTTTGTTCATT
CTCAAATTATTATTATCTGTTGTTTTTACTTTAATGGGTTGAATTTAAGTAAGAAAGGAACTAACAGTGT
GATATTAAGGTGCAATGTTAGACATATAAAACAGTCTTTCACCTCTCTTTGGTTATGTCTTGAATTGGTT
TGTTTCTTCACTTATCTGTGTAATCAAGTTTACTATGAGTCTATGATCAAGTAATTATGCAATCAAGTTA
AGTACAGTATAGGCTTTTTGTGTCGAGGGGGTACCGAGTCGAGGAATTCACTGGCCGTCGTTTTACAACG
TCGTGACTGGGAAAACCCTGGCGTTACCCAACTTAATCGCCTTGCAGCACATCCCCCTTTCGCCAGCTGG
CGTAATAGCGAAGAGGCCCGCACCGATCGCCCTTCCCAACAGTTGCGCAGCCTGAATGGCGGGTACCGAG
CTCGAATTCAATTCGGCGTTAATTCAGTACATTAAAAACGTCCGCAATGTGTTATTAAGTTGTCTAAGCG
TCAATTTGTTTACACCACAATATATCCTGCCACCAGCCAGCCAACAGCTCCCCGACCGGCAGCTCGGCAC
AAAATCACCACTCGATACAGGCAGCCCATCAGTCCGGGACGGCGTCAGCGGGAGAGCCGTTGTAAGGCGG
CAGACTTTGCTCATGTTACCGATGCTATTCGGAAGAACGGCAACTAAGCTGCCGGGTTTGAAACACGGAT
GATCTCGCGGAGGGTAGCATGTTGATTGTAACGATGACAGAGCGTTGCTGCCTGTGATCAATTCGGGCAC
GAACCCAGTGGACATAAGCCTGTTCGGTTCGTAAGCTGTAATGCAAGTAGCGTATGCGCTCACGCAACTG
GTCCAGAACCTTGACCGAACGCAGCGGTGGTAACGGCGCAGTGGCGGTTTTCATGGCTTGTTATGACTGT
TTTTTTGGGGTACAGTCTATGCCTCGGGCATCCAAGCAGCAAGCGCGTTACGCCGTGGGTCGATGTTTGA
TGTTATGGAGCAGCAACGATGTTACGCAGCAGGGCAGTCGCCCTAAAACAAAGTTAAACATCATGGGGGA
AGCGGTGATCGCCGAAGTATCGACTCAACTATCAGAGGTAGTTGGCGTCATCGAGCGCCATCTCGAACCG
ACGTTGCTGGCCGTACATTTGTACGGCTCCGCAGTGGATGGCGGCCTGAAGCCACACAGTGATATTGATT
TGCTGGTTACGGTGACCGTAAGGCTTGATGAAACAACGCGGCGAGCTTTGATCAACGACCTTTTGGAAAC
TTCGGCTTCCCCTGGAGAGAGCGAGATTCTCCGCGCTGTAGAAGTCACCATTGTTGTGCACGACGACATC
ATTCCGTGGCGTTATCCAGCTAAGCGCGAACTGCAATTTGGAGAATGGCAGCGCAATGACATTCTTGCAG
GTATCTTCGAGCCAGCCACGATCGACATTGATCTGGCTATCTTGCTGACAAAAGCAAGAGAACATAGCGT
TGCCTTGGTAGGTCCAGCGGCGGAGGAACTCTTTGATCCGGTTCCTGAACAGGATCTATTTGAGGCGCTA
AATGAAACCTTAACGCTATGGAACTCGCCGCCCGACTGGGCTGGCGATGAGCGAAATGTAGTGCTTACGT
TGTCCCGCATTTGGTACAGCGCAGTAACCGGCAAAATCGCGCCGAAGGATGTCGCTGCCGACTGGGCAAT
GGAGCGCCTGCCGGCCCAGTATCAGCCCGTCATACTTGAAGCTAGACAGGCTTATCTTGGACAAGAAGAA
GATCGCTTGGCCTCGCGCGCAGATCAGTTGGAAGAATTTGTCCACTACGTGAAAGGCGAGATCACCAAGG
TAGTCGGCAAATAATGTCTAGCTAGAAATTCGTTCAAGCCGACGCCGCTTCGCGGCGCGGCTTAACTCAA
GCGTTAGATGCACTAAGCACATAATTGCTCACAGCCAAACTATCAGGTCAAGTCTGCTTTTATTATTTTT
AAGCGTGCATAATAAGCCCTACACAAATTGGGAGATATATCATGCATGACCAAAATCCCTTAACGTGAGT
TTTCGTTCCACTGAGCGTCAGACCCCGTAGAAAAGATCAAAGGATCTTCTTGAGATCCTTTTTTTCTGCG
CGTAATCTGCTGCTTGCAAACAAAAAAACCACCGCTACCAGCGGTGGTTTGTTTGCCGGATCAAGAGCTA
CCAACTCTTTTTCCGAAGGTAACTGGCTTCAGCAGAGCGCAGATACCAAATACTGTCCTTCTAGTGTAGC
CGTAGTTAGGCCACCACTTCAAGAACTCTGTAGCACCGCCTACATACCTCGCTCTGCTAATCCTGTTACC
AGTGGCTGCTGCCAGTGGCGATAAGTCGTGTCTTACCGGGTTGGACTCAAGACGATAGTTACCGGATAAG
GCGCAGCGGTCGGGCTGAACGGGGGGTTCGTGCACACAGCCCAGCTTGGAGCGAACGACCTACACCGAAC
TGAGATACCTACAGCGTGAGCTATGAGAAAGCGCCACGCTTCCCGAAGGGAGAAAGGCGGACAGGTATCC
GGTAAGCGGCAGGGTCGGAACAGGAGAGCGCACGAGGGAGCTTCCAGGGGGAAACGCCTGGTATCTTTAT
AGTCCTGTCGGGTTTCGCCACCTCTGACTTGAGCGTCGATTTTTGTGATGCTCGTCAGGGGGGCGGAGCC
TATGGAAAAACGCCAGCAACGCGGCCTTTTTACGGTTCCTGGCCTTTTGCTGGCCTTTTGCTCACATGTT
CTTTCCTGCGTTATCCCCTGATTCTGTGGATAACCGTATTACCGCCTTTGAGTGAGCTGATACCGCTCGC
CGCAGCCGAACGACCGAGCGCAGCGAGTCAGTGAGCGAGGAAGCGGAAGAGCGCCTGATGCGGTATTTTC
TCCTTACGCATCTGTGCGGTATTTCACACCGCATATGGTGCACTCTCAGTACAATCTGCTCTGATGCCGC
ATAGTTAAGCCAGTATACACTCCGCTATCGCTACGTGACTGGGTCATGGCTGCGCCCCGACACCCGCCAA
CACCCGCTGACGCGCCCTGACGGGCTTGTCTGCTCCCGGCATCCGCTTACAGACAAGCTGTGACCGTCTC
CGGGAGCTGCATGTGTCAGAGGTTTTCACCGTCATCACCGAAACGCGCGAGGCAGGGTGCCTTGATGTGG
GCGCCGGCGGTCGAGTGGCGACGGCGCGGCTTGTCCGCGCCCTGGTAGATTGCCTGGCCGTAGGCCAGCC
ATTTTTGAGCGGCCAGCGGCCGCGATAGGCCGACGCGAAGCGGCGGGGCGTAGGGAGCGCAGCGACCGAA
GGGTAGGCGCTTTTTGCAGCTCTTCGGCTGTGCGCTGGCCAGACAGTTATGCACAGGCCAGGCGGGTTTT
AAGAGTTTTAATAAGTTTTAAAGAGTTTTAGGCGGAAAAATCGCCTTTTTTCTCTTTTATATCAGTCACT
TACATGTGTGACCGGTTCCCAATGTACGGCTTTGGGTTCCCAATGTACGGGTTCCGGTTCCCAATGTACG
GCTTTGGGTTCCCAATGTACGTGCTATCCACAGGAAAGAGACCTTTTCGACCTTTTTCCCCTGCTAGGGC
AATTTGCCCTAGCATCTGCTCCGTACATTAGGAACCGGCGGATGCTTCGCCCTCGATCAGGTTGCGGTAG
CGCATGACTAGGATCGGGCCAGCCTGCCCCGCCTCCTCCTTCAAATCGTACTCCGGCAGGTCATTTGACC
CGATCAGCTTGCGCACGGTGAAACAGAACTTCTTGAACTCTCCGGCGCTGCCACTGCGTTCGTAGATCGT
CTTGAACAACCATCTGGCTTCTGCCTTGCCTGCGGCGCGGCGTGCCAGGCGGTAGAGAAAACGGCCGATG
CCGGGATCGATCAAAAAGTAATCGGGGTGAACCGTCAGCACGTCCGGGTTCTTGCCTTCTGTGATCTCGC
GGTACATCCAATCAGCTAGCTCGATCTCGATGTACTCCGGCCGCCCGGTTTCGCTCTTTACGATCTTGTA
GCGGCTAATCAAGGCTTCACCCTCGGATACCGTCACCAGGCGGCCGTTCTTGGCCTTCTTCGTACGCTGC
ATGGCAACGTGCGTGGTGTTTAACCGAATGCAGGTTTCTACCAGGTCGTCTTTCTGCTTTCCGCCATCGG
CTCGCCGGCAGAACTTGAGTACGTCCGCAACGTGTGGACGGAACACGCGGCCGGGCTTGTCTCCCTTCCC
TTCCCGGTATCGGTTCATGGATTCGGTTAGATGGGAAACCGCCATCAGTACCAGGTCGTAATCCCACACA
CTGGCCATGCCGGCCGGCCCTGCGGAAACCTCTACGTGCCCGTCTGGAAGCTCGTAGCGGATCACCTCGC
CAGCTCGTCGGTCACGCTTCGACAGACGGAAAACGGCCACGTCCATGATGCTGCGACTATCGCGGGTGCC
CACGTCATAGAGCATCGGAACGAAAAAATCTGGTTGCTCGTCGCCCTTGGGCGGCTTCCTAATCGACGGC
GCACCGGCTGCCGGCGGTTGCCGGGATTCTTTGCGGATTCGATCAGCGGCCGCTTGCCACGATTCACCGG
GGCGTGCTTCTGCCTCGATGCGTTGCCGCTGGGCGGCCTGCGCGGCCTTCAACTTCTCCACCAGGTCATC
ACCCAGCGCCGCGCCGATTTGTACCGGGCCGGATGGTTTGCGACCGCTCACGCCGATTCCTCGGGCTTGG
GGGTTCCAGTGCCATTGCAGGGCCGGCAGACAACCCAGCCGCTTACGCCTGGCCAACCGCCCGTTCCTCC
ACACATGGGGCATTCCACGGCGTCGGTGCCTGGTTGTTCTTGATTTTCCATGCCGCCTCCTTTAGCCGCT
AAAATTCATCTACTCATTTATTCATTTGCTCATTTACTCTGGTAGCTGCGCGATGTATTCAGATAGCAGC
TCGGTAATGGTCTTGCCTTGGCGTACCGCGTACATCTTCAGCTTGGTGTGATCCTCCGCCGGCAACTGAA
AGTTGACCCGCTTCATGGCTGGCGTGTCTGCCAGGCTGGCCAACGTTGCAGCCTTGCTGCTGCGTGCGCT
CGGACGGCCGGCACTTAGCGTGTTTGTGCTTTTGCTCATTTTCTCTTTACCTCATTAACTCAAATGAGTT
TTGATTTAATTTCAGCGGCCAGCGCCTGGACCTCGCGGGCAGCGTCGCCCTCGGGTTCTGATTCAAGAAC
GGTTGTGCCGGCGGCGGCAGTGCCTGGGTAGCTCACGCGCTGCGTGATACGGGACTCAAGAATGGGCAGC
TCGTACCCGGCCAGCGCCTCGGCAACCTCACCGCCGATGCGCGTGCCTTTGATCGCCCGCGACACGACAA
AGGCCGCTTGTAGCCTTCCATCCGTGACCTCAATGCGCTGCTTAACCAGCTCCACCAGGTCGGCGGTGGC
CCATATGTCGTAAGGGCTTGGCTGCACCGGAATCAGCACGAAGTCGGCTGCCTTGATCGCGGACACAGCC
AAGTCCGCCGCCTGGGGCGCTCCGTCGATCACTACGAAGTCGCGCCGGCCGATGGCCTTCACGTCGCGGT
CAATCGTCGGGCGGTCGATGCCGACAACGGTTAGCGGTTGATCTTCCCGCACGGCCGCCCAATCGCGGGC
ACTGCCCTGGGGATCGGAATCGACTAACAGAACATCGGCCCCGGCGAGTTGCAGGGCGCGGGCTAGATGG
GTTGCGATGGTCGTCTTGCCTGACCCGCCTTTCTGGTTAAGTACAGCGATAACCTTCATGCGTTCCCCTT
GCGTATTTGTTTATTTACTCATCGCATCATATACGCAGCGACCGCATGACGCAAGCTGTTTTACTCAAAT
ACACATCACCTTTTTAGACGGCGGCGCTCGGTTTCTTCAGCGGCCAAGCTGGCCGGCCAGGCCGCCAGCT
TGGCATCAGACAAACCGGCCAGGATTTCATGCAGCCGCACGGTTGAGACGTGCGCGGGCGGCTCGAACAC
GTACCCGGCCGCGATCATCTCCGCCTCGATCTCTTCGGTAATGAAAAACGGTTCGTCCTGGCCGTCCTGG
TGCGGTTTCATGCTTGTTCCTCTTGGCGTTCATTCTCGGCGGCCGCCAGGGCGTCGGCCTCGGTCAATGC
GTCCTCACGGAAGGCACCGCGCCGCCTGGCCTCGGTGGGCGTCACTTCCTCGCTGCGCTCAAGTGCGCGG
TACAGGGTCGAGCGATGCACGCCAAGCAGTGCAGCCGCCTCTTTCACGGTGCGGCCTTCCTGGTCGATCA
GCTCGCGGGCGTGCGCGATCTGTGCCGGGGTGAGGGTAGGGCGGGGGCCAAACTTCACGCCTCGGGCCTT
GGCGGCCTCGCGCCCGCTCCGGGTGCGGTCGATGATTAGGGAACGCTCGAACTCGGCAATGCCGGCGAAC
ACGGTCAACACCATGCGGCCGGCCGGCGTGGTGGTGTCGGCCCACGGCTCTGCCAGGCTACGCAGGCCCG
CGCCGGCCTCCTGGATGCGCTCGGCAATGTCCAGTAGGTCGCGGGTGCTGCGGGCCAGGCGGTCTAGCCT
GGTCACTGTCACAACGTCGCCAGGGCGTAGGTGGTCAAGCATCCTGGCCAGCTCCGGGCGGTCGCGCCTG
GTGCCGGTGATCTTCTCGGAAAACAGCTTGGTGCAGCCGGCCGCGTGCAGTTCGGCCCGTTGGTTGGTCA
AGTCCTGGTCGTCGGTGCTGACGCGGGCATAGCCCAGCAGGCCAGCGGCGGCGCTCTTGTTCATGGCGTA
ATGTCTCCGGTTCTAGTCGCAAGTATTCTACTTTATGCGACTAAAACACGCGACAAGAAAACGCCAGGAA
AAGGGCAGGGCGGCAGCCTGTCGCGTAACTTAGGACTTGTGCGACATGTCGTTTTCAGAAGACGGCTGCA
CTGAACGTCAGAAGCCGACTGCACTATAGCAGCGGAGGGGTTGGATCAAAGTACTTTAAAGTACTTTAAA
GTACTTTAAAGTACTTTGATCCCGAGGGGAACCCTGTGGTTGGCATGCACATACAAATGGACGAACGGAT
AAACCTTTTCACGCCCTTTTAAATATCCGATTATTCTAATAAACGCTCTTTTCTCTTAGGTTTACCCGCC
AATATATCCTGTCAAACACTGATAGTTTAAACTGAAGGCGGGAAACGACAATCTGATCCAAGCTCAAGCT
AAGCTTGCATGCCTGCAGGATATCGTGGATCCAAGCTTGCCACGTGCCGCCACGTGCCGCCACGTGCCGC
CACGTGCCTCTAGAGGATCCATCTCCACTGACGTAAGGGATGACGCACAATCCCACTATCCTTCGCAAGA
CCCTTCCTCTATATAAGGAAGTTCATTTCATTTGGAGAGGACACGCTGGGATCCCCAATTCCGGGCGGAA
TGAAAGCGTTAACGGCCAGGCAACAAGAGGTGTTTGATCTCATCCGTGATCACATCAGCCAGACAGGTAT
GCCGCCGACGCGTGCGGAAATCGCGCAGCGTTTGGGGTTCCGTTCCCCAAACGCGGCTGAAGAACATCTG
AAGGCGCTGGCACGCAAAGGCGTTATTGAAATTGTTTCCGGCGCATCACGCGGGATTCGTCTGTTGCAGG
AAGAGGAAGAAGGGTTGCCGCTGGTAGGTCGTGTGGCTGCCGGTGAACCGTCGAGCGCCCCCCCGACCGA
TGTCAGCCTGGGGGACGAGCTCCACTTAGACGGCGAGGACGTGGCGATGGCGCATGCCGACGCGCTAGAC
GATTTCGATCTGGACATGTTGGGGGACGGGGATTCCCCGGGTCCGGGATTTACCCCCCACGACTCCGCCC
CCTACGGCGCTCTGGATATGGCCGACTTCGAGTTTGAGCAGATGTTTACCGATGCCCTTGGAATTGACGA
GTACGGTGGGGATCCGTCTGCTGGAGACATGAGAGCTGCCAACCTTTGGCCAAGCCCGCTCATGATCAAA
CGCTCTAAGAAGAACAGCCTGGCCTTGTCCCTGACGGCCGACCAGATGGTCAGTGCCTTGTTGGATGCTG
AGCCCCCCATACTCTATTCCGAGTATGATCCTACCAGACCCTTCAGTGAAGCTTCGATGATGGGCTTACT
GACCAACCTGGCAGACAGGGAGCTGGTTCACATGATCAACTGGGCGAAGAGGGTGCCAGGCTTTGTGGAT
TTGACCCTCCATGATCAGGTCCACCTTCTAGAATGTGCCTGGCTAGAGATCCTGATGATTGGTCTCGTCT
GGCGCTCCATGGAGCACCCAGGGAAGCTACTGTTTGCTCCTAACTTGCTCTTGGACAGGAACCAGGGAAA
ATGTGTAGAGGGCATGGTGGAGATCTTCGACATGCTGCTGGCTACATCATCTCGGTTCCGCATGATGAAT
CTGCAGGGAGAGGAGTTTGTGTGCCTCAAATCTATTATTTTGCTTAATTCTGGAGTGTACACATTTCTGT
CCAGCACCCTGAAGTCTCTGGAAGAGAAGGACCATATCCACCGAGTCCTGGACAAGATCACAGACACTTT
GATCCACCTGATGGCCAAGGCAGGCCTGACCCTGCAGCAGCAGCACCAGCGGCTGGCCCAGCTCCTCCTC
ATCCTCTCCCACATCAGGCACATGAGTAACAAAGGCATGGAGCATCTGTACAGCATGAAGTGCAAGAACG
TGGTGCCCCTCTATGACCTGCTGCTGGAGATGCTGGACGCCCACCGCCTACATGCGCCCACTAGCCGTGG
AGGGGCATCCGTGGAGGAGACGGACCAAAGCCACTTGGCCACTGCGGGCTCTACTTCATCGCATTCCTTG
CAAAAGTATTACATCACGGGGGAGGCAGAGGGTTTCCCTGCCACAGTCTGAGAGCTCCCTGGCGGAATTC
CCAGAGATGTTAGCTGAAATCATCACTAATCAGATACCAAAATATTCAAATGGAAATATCAAAAAGCTTC
TGTTTCATCAAAAATGACTCGACCTAACTGAGTAAGCTAGCTTGTTCGAGTATTATGGCATTGGGAAAAC
TGTTTTTCTTGTACCATTTGTTGTGCTTGTAATTTACTGTGTTTTTTATTCGGTTTTCGCTATCGAACTG
TGAAATGGAAATGGATGGAGAAGAGTTAATGAATGATATGGTCCTTTTGTTCATTCTCAAATTAATATTA
TTTGTTTTTTCTCTTATTTGTTGTGTGTTGAATTTGAAATTATAAGAGATATGCAAACATTTTGTTTTGA
GTAAAAATGTGTCAAATCGTGGCCTCTAATGACCGAAGTTAATATGAGGAGTAAAACACTAGATCCCCAA
ACAAGCTTGAAACTGAAGGCGGGAAACGACAATCTGATCATGAGCGGAGAATTAAGGGAGTCACGTTATG
ACCCCCGCCGATGACGCGGGACAAGCCGTTTTACGTTTGGAACTGACAGAACCGCAACGTTGAAGGAGCC
ACTCAGCCGCGGGTTTCTGGAGTTTAATGAGCTAAGCACATACGTCAGAAACCATTATTGCGCGTTCAAA
AGTCGCCTAAGGTCACTATCAGCTAGCAAATATTTCTTGTCAAAAATGCTCCACTGACGTTCCATAAATT
CCCCTCGGTATCCAATTAGAGTCTCATATTCACTCTCAATCCAAATAATCTGCACCGGATCCGCTAGAGG
ATCTCGACCTGCAAGATCCCGGGGGGCAATGAGATATGAAAAAGCCTGAACTCACCGCGACGTCTGTCGA
GAAGTTTCTGATCGAAAAGTTCGACAGCGTCTCCGACCTGATGCAGCTCTCGGAGGGCGAAGAATCTCGT
GCTTTCAGCTTCGATGTAGGAGGGCGTGGATATGTCCTGCGGGTAAATAGCTGCGCCGATGGTTTCTACA
AAGATCGTTATGTTTATCGG
Features (pLannotate 1.2.2; 35 found; start..end, strand, type, name):
    869..1121    +  terminator     NOS terminator: nopaline synthase terminator and poly(A) signal
   1174..1202    -  promoter       GAL1 promoter (fragment): S. cerevisiae GAL1; inducible promoter, regulated by Gal4
   1366..1425    -  promoter       GAL10 promoter (fragment): S. cerevisiae GAL10; inducible promoter, regulated by Gal4
   1444..1490    +  promoter       minimal CaMV 35S promoter: minimal 35S promoter from cauliflower mosaic virus
   1566..1585    +  CDS            2xFLAG (fragment): two tandem FLAG® epitope tags
   1641..5741    +  CDS            cas9: CAS9_STRP1 - Also known as csn1 From Streptococcus pyogenes serotype M1.
   5800..6432    +  terminator     E9 terminator: terminator and polyadenylation signal from the pea rbcS-E9 gene
   6455..6479    +  protein_bind   attB1: mutant version of attB; recombination site for the Gateway® BP reaction BP Clonase™
   6525..6599    +  intron         PDK intron (fragment): pdk; modified pyruvate orthophosphate dikinase intron from Flaveria trinervia 3.0
   6636..6660    -  protein_bind   attB2: mutant version of attB; recombination site for the Gateway® BP reaction BP Clonase™
   6699..6779    +  CDS            RBCS.3A (fragment): RBS3_PEA - Experimental evidence at protein level: Swiss-Prot protein existence level 1. RuBisCO catalyzes two reactions: the carboxylation of D- ribulose 1,5-bisphosphate, the primary event in carbon dioxide fixation, as well as the oxidative fragmentation of the pentose substrate. Both reactions occur simultaneously and in competition at the same active site. Although the small subunit is not catalytic it is essential for maximal activity (Probable). Binds to abscisic acid (ABA); only half of the possible binding sites are occupied in the crystal; and there are indications this is a low affi
   7186..7341    +  CDS            lacZα (fragment): LacZα fragment of β-galactosidase; lacZ fragment
   7340..7359    -  misc_feature   MCS (fragment): pUC18/19 multiple cloning site
   7428..7452    -  misc_feature   LB T-DNA repeat: left border repeat from nopaline C58 T-DNA
   7711..7734    +  promoter       Pc promoter (fragment): intI1 (promoter lies within the coding sequence); class 1 integron promoter
   7910..7966    +  CDS            GmR (fragment): gentamycin acetyltransferase; aacC1; confers resistance to gentamycin
   7977..8764    +  CDS            SmR (fragment): aminoglycoside adenylyltransferase (Murphy, 1985); aadA; confers resistance to spectinomycin and streptomycin
   9010..9598    +  rep_origin     ori: high-copy-number ColE1/pMB1/pBR322/pUC origin of replication
   9784..9924    -  misc_feature   bom: basis of mobility region from pBR322
  10026..10065   -  CDS            rop (fragment): Rop protein, which maintains plasmids at low copy number; rop
  10268..10462   -  rep_origin     pVS1 oriV: origin of replication for the Pseudomonas plasmid pVS1 (Heeb et al., 2000)
  10528..11601   -  CDS            pVS1 RepA: replication protein from the Pseudomonas plasmid pVS1 (Heeb et al., 2000)
  12030..12659   -  CDS            pVS1 StaA: stability protein from the Pseudomonas plasmid pVS1 (Heeb et al., 2000)
  13219..13620   -  CDS            Y4CG_SINFN (fragment): Protein inferred from homology: Swiss-Prot protein existence level 3. From Sinorhizobium fredii (strain NBRC 101917 / NGR234).
  13990..14014   -  misc_feature   RB T-DNA repeat: right border repeat from nopaline C58 T-DNA
  14071..14089   -  misc_feature   MCS (fragment): pUC18/19 multiple cloning site
  14161..14206   +  promoter       35SPPDK promoter (fragment): hybrid promoter consisting of the cauliflower mosaic virus 35S enhancer fused to the maize C4PPDK basal promoter (Yoo et al., 2007)
  14205..14251   +  promoter       minimal CaMV 35S promoter: minimal 35S promoter from cauliflower mosaic virus
  14280..14531   +  CDS            LexA BD: DNA-binding domain of E. coli LexA; lexA (truncated); binds the 16-bp palindromic sequence 5'-CTGTATATATATACAG-3'
  14547..14780   +  CDS            VP16 AD: transcriptional activation domain of herpes simplex virus protein VP16 (Triezenberg et al., 1988; Cousens et al., 1989); UL48
  14790..15725   +  CDS            ERT2: mutated ligand-binding domain of the human estrogen receptor (Feil et al., 1997)
  15745..15834   +  CDS            NR3C1 (fragment): GCR_RABIT - Also known as GRL. Experimental evidence at protein level: Swiss-Prot protein existence level 1. Receptor for glucocorticoids (GC). Has a dual mode of action: as a transcription factor that binds to glucocorticoid response elements (GRE), both for nuclear and mitochondrial DNA, and as a modulator of other transcription factors. Affects inflammatory responses, cellular proliferation and differentiation in target tissues. Involved in chromatin remodeling. Plays a role in rapid mRNA degradation by binding to the 5' UTR of target mRNAs and interacting with PNRC2 in a ligand-dependent m
  15864..16160   +  terminator     E9 terminator (fragment): terminator and polyadenylation signal from the pea rbcS-E9 gene
  16321..16504   +  promoter       NOS promoter: nopaline synthase promoter NOS promoter
  16556..816     +  CDS            HygR (across the origin): aminoglycoside phosphotransferase from E. coli; aph(4)-Ia; confers resistance to hygromycin
