[The description below was written by a language model from this plasmid's Addgene catalogue record and pLannotate feature annotations shown in this document.]
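Description:
Cas9 Null is a roughly 16.7 kb plant expression binary vector built on pMDC7, an estradiol-inducible T-DNA backbone. It is maintained in bacteria through a high-copy ColE1/pUC-type origin with a pBR322 bom site. The pVS1 oriV, RepA and StaA functions are the kind used to support replication and stability in Agrobacterium. Bacterial selection is by spectinomycin via the aadA (SmR) gene. Nopaline-type left and right border repeats flank the T-DNA, which carries a NOS promoter–hygromycin phosphotransferase–NOS terminator cassette for selecting transformed plant cells.

The T-DNA contains a two-component induction system. A chimeric transactivator is made of the LexA DNA-binding domain, the VP16 activation domain and an estrogen receptor ligand-binding region (annotated as ERT2). It lies downstream of 35S-derived promoter fragments, probably corresponding to the G10-90 promoter listed in the catalogue entry, and ends in a pea rbcS-E9 terminator. On estradiol treatment this activator should drive the target promoter, annotated as a minimal CaMV 35S promoter; the LexA operator sites expected upstream of it are not explicitly annotated. That promoter controls Streptococcus pyogenes Cas9, which has a partial FLAG tag annotation at its N-terminal end and is followed by an E9 terminator. Downstream are attB1 and attB2 sites flanking a short sequence annotated as a PDK intron fragment, a Gateway-recombined position whose content the record does not explain.

According to the record, this version lacks an RNA mobility signal, so the Cas9 transcript is not graft-mobile. This suggests use as a non-mobile control in grafting-based, transgene-free genome editing experiments, where mobile transcripts are meant to travel from transgenic rootstocks into wild-type shoots.
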