Addgene plasmid #198727: Cas9 Null
Purpose: Expresses Cas9 without a mobility signal and the mRNA is not graft mobile. Induced by estradiol.
Depositing lab: Friedrich Kragler. Depositing organization: Max Planck Institute of Molecular Plant Physiology. Publication: Heritable transgene-free genome editing in plants by grafting of wild-type shoots to transgenic donor rootstocks. Yang L, Machin F, Wang S, Saplaoura E, Kragler F. Nat Biotechnol. 2023 Jan 2. doi: 10.1038/s41587-022-01585-8. PubMed 36593415.
Backbone
  Vector backbone: pMDC7
  Total vector size (bp): 16746
  Vector type: Plant Expression
Growth in bacteria
  Bacterial resistance: Spectinomycin, 50 μg/mL
  Growth temperature: 37°C
  Growth strain: DH5alpha
  Copy number: High Copy
Gene/Insert
  Gene/Insert name: Cas9
  Species: Streptococcus pyogenes
  Insert size (bp): 4272
  Promoter: pG10-90
  Cloning method: Restriction Enzyme; 5′ cloning site XhoI (destroyed during cloning); 3′ cloning site XhoI (destroyed during cloning)
  Sequencing primers: 5′ GATCTTCGCAAGACCCTTCCTC; 3′ GAAACTGATGCATTGAACTTGACGAA
Terms and licenses: Academic/Nonprofit Terms; Industry Terms: Not Available to Industry
Depositor comments: Please refer to the GO CRISP Cloning Protocol linked above for additional information.
How to cite: Cas9 Null was a gift from Friedrich Kragler (Addgene plasmid # 198727 ; http://n2t.net/addgene:198727 ; RRID:Addgene_198727)
